Addgene plasmid #46967: pICH86966
Purpose: (Empty Backbone) A binary vector for in planta gene expression (kindly provided by S. Marillonnet, based on the modular cloning system described in Weber et al. (PLoS One 6:e16765, 2011)
Depositing lab: Sophien Kamoun. Publication: Targeted mutagenesis in the model plant Nicotiana benthamiana using Cas9 RNA-guided endonuclease. Nekrasov V, Staskawicz B, Weigel D, Jones JD, Kamoun S. Nat Biotechnol. 2013 Aug 8;31(8):691-3. doi: 10.1038/nbt.2655. PubMed 23929340.
Backbone
  Vector backbone: pICH86966
  Backbone size (bp): 6932
  Vector type: Plant expression
  Promoter: 35S
  Selectable markers: Kanamycin
Growth in bacteria
  Bacterial resistance: Kanamycin, 50 μg/mL
  Growth temperature: 37°C
  Growth strain: DH5alpha
  Growth instructions: Grows slowly, better incubate for 2 days
  Copy number: Low Copy
Gene/Insert
  Cloning method: Restriction Enzyme
  Sequencing primers: 5′ gtggtgtaaacaaattgacgc; 3′ ggataaaccttttcacgccc
Resource information
  A portion of this plasmid was derived from a plasmid made by: Sylvestre Marillonnet (Leibniz Institute of Plant Biochemistry, Germany)
Terms and licenses: Academic/Nonprofit Terms; Industry Terms: Not Available to Industry
Depositor comments: For more information on Kamoun Lab CRISPR Plasmids please refer to: http://www.addgene.org/crispr/Kamoun/
How to cite: pICH86966 was a gift from Sophien Kamoun (Addgene plasmid # 46967)
