[The description below was written by a language model from this plasmid's Addgene catalogue record and pLannotate feature annotations shown in this document.]
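Description:
pICH86966 is an empty binary vector for gene expression in plants, belonging to a Golden Gate–style modular cloning system. It is a shuttle plasmid of about 6.9 kb, built to be assembled in E. coli and then used for Agrobacterium-mediated T-DNA delivery. The backbone outside the T-DNA borders carries a ColE1/pUC-type origin for E. coli. It also carries the pVS1 replication and stability functions (oriV, RepA, StaA) that maintain the plasmid in Agrobacterium. Bacterial selection is by kanamycin, conferred by an aphA (aminoglycoside phosphotransferase) gene driven by the bla promoter. Although a ColE1-type origin is annotated, the catalogue lists the plasmid as low copy and slow growing.

The region bounded by the nopaline-type left and right T-DNA border repeats holds the material transferred to plant cells. Next to the left border is a plant selectable marker cassette: nptII (neo) under the nopaline synthase promoter and terminator, giving kanamycin resistance in transformed tissue. Downstream is a lacZα cassette with the lac promoter, operator and CAP site, plus a pUC-type multiple cloning site. In vectors of this kind, such a cassette usually acts as a blue/white screening placeholder that is replaced by the incoming insert. The record does not describe the cloning sites and gives the method only as restriction enzyme cloning.

The catalogue names 35S as the promoter, but no 35S element appears in the feature table, so its presence in the empty vector cannot be confirmed from the annotation. The plasmid was deposited with work on Cas9-mediated targeted mutagenesis in Nicotiana benthamiana.
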