Features (pLannotate 1.2.2; 19 found; start..end, strand, type, name):
     32..56      +  misc_feature   RB T-DNA repeat: right border repeat from nopaline C58 T-DNA
    179..766     -  rep_origin     ori: high-copy-number ColE1/pMB1/pBR322/pUC origin of replication
    941..1732    -  CDS            aphA: KKA3_ENTFL - Experimental evidence at protein level: Swiss-Prot protein existence level 1. Resistance to kanamycin and structurally-related aminoglycosides, including amikacin. From Enterococcus faecalis (Streptococcus faecalis).
   1733..1837    -  promoter       AmpR promoter: bla
   1854..1914    -  rep_origin     oriV (fragment): incP origin of replication
   2120..2314    -  rep_origin     pVS1 oriV: origin of replication for the Pseudomonas plasmid pVS1 (Heeb et al., 2000)
   2380..3448    -  CDS            pVS1 RepA (fragment): replication protein from the Pseudomonas plasmid pVS1 (Heeb et al., 2000)
   3881..4510    -  CDS            pVS1 StaA: stability protein from the Pseudomonas plasmid pVS1 (Heeb et al., 2000)
   4774..4798    +  misc_feature   LB T-DNA repeat: left border repeat from nopaline C58 T-DNA
   5008..5191    +  promoter       NOS promoter: nopaline synthase promoter NOS promoter
   5212..6003    +  CDS            neo: KKA2_KLEPN - Also known as kan, nptII. Experimental evidence at protein level: Swiss-Prot protein existence level 1. Resistance to kanamycin, neomycin, paromomycin, ribostamycin, butirosin and gentamicin B. From Klebsiella pneumoniae.
   6032..6284    +  terminator     NOS terminator: nopaline synthase terminator and poly(A) signal
   6318..6360    +  CDS            lacI (fragment): lac repressor; lacI; The lac repressor binds to the lac operator to inhibit transcription in E. coli. This inhibition can be relieved by adding lactose or isopropyl-β-D-thiogalactopyranoside (IPTG).
   6373..6394    +  protein_bind   CAP binding site: CAP binding activates transcription in the presence of cAMP. E. coli catabolite activator protein
   6409..6439    +  promoter       lac promoter: promoter for the E. coli lac operon
   6447..6463    +  protein_bind   lac operator: The lac repressor binds to the lac operator to inhibit transcription in E. coli. This inhibition can be relieved by adding lactose or isopropyl-β-D-thiogalactopyranoside (IPTG). lac repressor encoded by lacI
   6500..6556    -  misc_feature   MCS: pUC18/19 multiple cloning site
   6553..6710    +  CDS            lacZα (fragment): LacZα fragment of β-galactosidase; lacZ fragment
   6716..6815    -  misc_feature   bom (fragment): basis of mobility region from pBR322
>Addgene plasmid #46967 | pICH86966 | depositor full sequence | sequence record 66893 | pICH86966 sequence 6930 bps
GGGACACGAAGTGGTTTAAACTATCAGTGTTTGACAGGATATATTGGCGGGTAAACCTAAGAGAAAAGAG
CGTTTATTAGAATAATCGGATATTTAAAAGGGCGTGAAAAGGTTTATCCGTTCGTCCATTTGTATGTGCC
AACCACAGGAACCGTAAAAAGGCCGCGTTGCTGGCGTTTTTCCATAGGCTCCGCCCCCCTGACGAGCATC
ACAAAAATCGACGCTCAAGTCAGAGGTGGCGAAACCCGACAGGACTATAAAGATACCAGGCGTTTCCCCC
TGGAAGCTCCCTCGTGCGCTCTCCTGTTCCGACCCTGCCGCTTACCGGATACCTGTCCGCCTTTCTCCCT
TCGGGAAGCGTGGCGCTTTCTCATAGCTCACGCTGTAGGTATCTCAGTTCGGTGTAGGTCGTTCGCTCCA
AGCTGGGCTGTGTGCACGAACCCCCCGTTCAGCCCGACCGCTGCGCCTTATCCGGTAACTATCGTCTTGA
GTCCAACCCGGTAAGACACGACTTATCGCCACTGGCAGCAGCCACTGGTAACAGGATTAGCAGAGCGAGG
TATGTAGGCGGTGCTACAGAGTTCTTGAAGTGGTGGCCTAACTACGGCTACACTAGAAGGACAGTATTTG
GTATCTGCGCTCTGCTGAAGCCAGTTACCTTCGGAAAAAGAGTTGGTAGCTCTTGATCCGGCAAACAAAC
CACCGCTGGTAGCGGTGGTTTTTTTGTTTGCAAGCAGCAGATTACGCGCAGAAAAAAAGGATCTCAGGAA
GATCCTTTGATCTTTTCTACGGGGTCTGACGCTCAGTGGAACGAAAACTCACGTTAAGGGATTTTGGTCA
TGAGATTATCAAAAAGGATCTTCACCTAGATCCTTTTAAATTAAAAATGAAGTTTTAAATCAATCTAAAG
TATATATGAGTAAACTTGGTCTGACAGCTAAAACAATTCATCCAGTAAAATATAATATTTTATTTTCTCC
CAATCAGGCTTGATCCCCAGTAAGTCAAAAAATAGCTCGACATACTGTTCTTCCCCGATATCCTCCCTGA
TCGACCGGACGCAGAAGGCAATGTCATACCACTTGTCCGCCCTGCCGCTTCTCCCAAGATCAATAAAGCC
ACTTACTTTGCCATCTTTCACAAAGATGTTGCTGTCTCCCAGGTCGCCGTGGGAAAAGACAAGTTCCTCT
TCGGGCTTTTCCGTCTTTAAAAAATCATACAGCTCGCGCGGATCTTTAAATGGAGTGTCCTCTTCCCAGT
TTTCGCAATCCACATCGGCCAGATCGTTATTCAGTAAGTAATCCAATTCGGCTAAGCGGCTGTCTAAGCT
ATTCGTATAGGGACAATCCGATATGTCGATGGAGTGAAAGAGCCTGATGCACTCCGCATACAGCTCGATA
ATCTTTTCAGGGCTTTGTTCATCTTCATACTCTTCCGAGCAAAGGACGCCATCGGCCTCACTCATGAGCA
GATTGCTCCAGCCATCATGCCGTTCAAAGTGCAGGACCTTTGGAACAGGCAGCTTTCCTTCCAGCCATAG
CATCATGTCCTTTTCCCGTTCCACATCATAGGTGGTCCCTTTATACCGGCTGTCCGTCATTTTTAAATAT
AGGTTTTCATTTTCTCCCACCAGCTTATATACCTTAGCAGGAGACATTCCTTCCGTATCTTTTACGCAGC
GGTATTTTTCGATCAGTTTTTTCAATTCCGGTGATATTCTCATTTTAGCCATACTCTTCCTTTTTCAATA
TTATTGAAGCATTTATCAGGGTTATTGTCTCATGAGCGGATACATATTTGAATGTATTTAGAAAAATAAA
CAAATAGGGGTTCCGCGCACGAATTGGCCAGCGCTGCCATTTTTGGGGTGAGGCCGTTCGCGGCCGAGGG
GCGCAGCCCCTGGGGGGATGGGAGCTCGGTGCCTTGATGTGGGCGCCGGCGGTCGAGTGGCGACGGCGCG
GCTTGTCCGCGCCCTGGTAGATTGCCTGGCCGTAGGCCAGCCATTTTTGAGCGGCCAGCGGCCGCGATAG
GCCGACGCGAAGCGGCGGGGCGTAGGGAGCGCAGCGACCGAAGGGTAGGCGCTTTTTGCAGCTCTTCGGC
TGTGCGCTGGCCAGACAGTTATGCACAGGCCAGGCGGGTTTTAAGAGTTTTAATAAGTTTTAAAGAGTTT
TAGGCGGAAAAATCGCCTTTTTTCTCTTTTATATCAGTCACTTACATGTGTGACCGGTTCCCAATGTACG
GCTTTGGGTTCCCAATGTACGGGTTCCGGTTCCCAATGTACGGCTTTGGGTTCCCAATGTACGTGCTATC
CACAGGAAAGAAGCTTTTTCGACCTTTTTCCCCTGCTAGGGCAATTTGCCCTAGCATCTGCTCCGTACAT
TAGGAACCGGCGGATGCTTCGCCCTCGATCAGGTTGCGGTAGCGCATGACTAGGATCGGGCCAGCCTGCC
CCGCCTCCTCCTTCAAATCGTACTCCGGCAGGTCATTTGACCCGATCAGCTTGCGCACGGTGAAACAGAA
CTTCTTGAACTCTCCGGCGCTGCCACTGCGTTCGTAGATCGTCTTGAACAACCATCTGGCTTCTGCCTTG
CCTGCGGCGCGGCGTGCCAGGCGGTAGAGAAAACGGCCGATGCCGGGATCGATCAAAAAGTAATCGGGGT
GAACCGTCAGCACGTCCGGGTTCTTGCCTTCTGTGATCTCGCGGTACATCCAATCAGCTAGCTCGATCTC
GATGTACTCCGGCCGCCCGGTTTCGCTCTTTACGATCTTGTAGCGGCTAATCAAGGCTTCACCCTCGGAT
ACCGTCACCAGGCGGCCGTTCTTGGCCTTCTTCGTACGCTGCATGGCAACGTGCGTGGTGTTTAACCGAA
TGCAGGTTTCTACCAGGTCGTCTTTCTGCTTTCCGCCATCGGCTCGCCGGCAGAACTTGAGTACGTCCGC
AACGTGTGGACGGAACACGCGGCCGGGCTTGTCTCCCTTCCCTTCCCGGTATCGGTTCATGGATTCGGTT
AGATGGGAAACCGCCATCAGTACCAGGTCGTAATCCCACACACTGGCCATGCCGGCCGGCCCTGCGGAAA
CCTCTACGTGCCCGTCTGGAAGCTCGTAGCGGATCACCTCGCCAGCTCGTCGGTCACGCTTCGACAGACG
GAAAACGGCCACGTCCATGATGCTGCGACTATCGCGGGTGCCCACGTCATAGAGCATCGGAACGAAAAAA
TCTGGTTGCTCGTCGCCCTTGGGCGGCTTCCTAATCGACGGCGCACCGGCTGCCGGCGGTTGCCGGGATT
CTTTGCGGATTCGATCAGCGGCCGCTTGCCACGATTCACCGGGGCGTGCTTCTGCCTCGATGCGTTGCCG
CTGGGCGGCCTGCGCGGCCTTCAACTTCTCCACCAGGTCATCACCCAGCGCCGCGCCGATTTGTACCGGG
CCGGATGGTTTGCGACCGTCACGCCGATTCCTCGGGCTTGGGGGTTCCAGTGCCATTGCAGGGCCGGCAG
ACAACCCAGCCGCTTACGCCTGGCCAACCGCCCGTTCCTCCACACATGGGGCATTCCACGGCGTCGGTGC
CTGGTTGTTCTTGATTTTCCATGCCGCCTCCTTTAGCCGCTAAAATTCATCTACTCATTTATTCATTTGC
TCATTTACTCTGGTAGCTGCGCGATGTATTCAGATAGCAGCTCGGTAATGGTCTTGCCTTGGCGTACCGC
GTACATCTTCAGCTTGGTGTGATCCTCCGCCGGCAACTGAAAGTTGACCCGCTTCATGGCTGGCGTGTCT
GCCAGGCTGGCCAACGTTGCAGCCTTGCTGCTGCGTGCGCTCGGACGGCCGGCACTTAGCGTGTTTGTGC
TTTTGCTCATTTTCTCTTTACCTCATTAACTCAAATGAGTTTTGATTTAATTTCAGCGGCCAGCGCCTGG
ACCTCGCGGGCAGCGTCGCCCTCGGGTTCTGATTCAAGAACGGTTGTGCCGGCGGCGGCAGTGCCTGGGT
AGCTCACGCGCTGCGTGATACGGGACTCAAGAATGGGCAGCTCGTACCCGGCCAGCGCCTCGGCAACCTC
ACCGCCGATGCGCGTGCCTTTGATCGCCCGCGACACGACAAAGGCCGCTTGTAGCCTTCCATCCGTGACC
TCAATGCGCTGCTTAACCAGCTCCACCAGGTCGGCGGTGGCCCATATGTCGTAAGGGCTTGGCTGCACCG
GAATCAGCACGAAGTCGGCTGCCTTGATCGCGGACACAGCCAAGTCCGCCGCCTGGGGCGCTCCGTCGAT
CACTACGAAGTCGCGCCGGCCGATGGCCTTCACGTCGCGGTCAATCGTCGGGCGGTCGATGCCGACAACG
GTTAGCGGTTGATCTTCCCGCACGGCCGCCCAATCGCGGGCACTGCCCTGGGGATCGGAATCGACTAACA
GAACATCGGCCCCGGCGAGTTGCAGGGCGCGGGCTAGATGGGTTGCGATGGTCGTCTTGCCTGACCCGCC
TTTCTGGTTAAGTACAGCGATAACCTTCATGCGTTCCCCTTGCGTATTTGTTTATTTACTCATCGCATCA
TATACGCAGCGACCGCATGACGCAAGCTGTTTTACTCAAATACACATCACCTTTTTAGACGGCGGCGCTC
GGTTTCTTCAGCGGCCAAGCTGGCCGGCCAGGCCGCCAGCTTGGCATCAGACAAACCGGCCAGGATTTCA
TGCAGCCGCACGGCTGATGGGCTGCCTGTATCGAGTGGTGATTTTGTGCCGAGCTGCCGGTCGGGGAGCT
GTTGGCTGGCTGGTGGCAGGATATATTGTGGTGTAAACAAATTGACGCTTAGACAACTTAATAACACATT
GCGGACGTTTTTAATGTACTGGGGTGGATGCAGTGGGCCCCACTCTGTGTGCCGAATTCGGATCCGGAGA
GCGGAGAATTAAGGGAGTCACGTTATGACCCCCGCCGATGACGCGGGACAAGCCGTTTTACGTTTGGAAC
TGACAGAACCGCAACGTTGAAGGAGCCACTCAGCCGCGGGTTTCTGGAGTTTAATGAGCTAAGCACATAC
GTCAGAAACCATTATTGCGCGTTCAAAAGTCGCCTAAGGTCACTATCAGCTAGCAAATATTTCTTGTCAA
AAATGCTCCACTGACGTTCCATAAATTCCCCTCGGTATCCAATTAGAGTCTCATATTCACTCTCAATCCA
AATAATCTGCACCGGATCTGGATCGTTTCGCATGATTGAACAAGATGGATTGCACGCAGGTTCTCCGGCC
GCTTGGGTGGAGAGGCTATTCGGCTATGACTGGGCACAACAGACAATCGGCTGCTCTGATGCCGCCGTGT
TCCGGCTGTCAGCGCAGGGGCGCCCGGTTCTTTTTGTCAAGACCGACCTGTCCGGTGCCCTGAATGAACT
CCAGGACGAGGCAGCGCGGCTATCGTGGCTGGCCACGACGGGCGTTCCTTGCGCAGCTGTGCTCGACGTT
GTCACTGAAGCGGGAAGGGACTGGCTGCTATTGGGCGAAGTGCCGGGGCAGGATCTCCTGTCATCTCACC
TTGCTCCTGCCGAGAAAGTATCCATCATGGCTGATGCAATGCGGCGGCTGCATACGCTTGATCCGGCTAC
CTGCCCATTCGACCACCAAGCGAAACATCGCATCGAGCGAGCACGTACTCGGATGGAAGCCGGTCTTGTC
GATCAGGATGATCTGGACGAAGAGCATCAGGGGCTCGCGCCAGCCGAACTGTTCGCCAGGCTCAAGGCGC
GTATGCCCGACGGCGAGGATCTCGTCGTGACTCATGGCGATGCCTGCTTGCCGAATATCATGGTGGAAAA
TGGCCGCTTTTCTGGATTCATCGACTGTGGCCGGCTGGGTGTGGCGGACCGCTATCAGGACATAGCGTTG
GCTACCCGTGATATTGCTGAAGAGCTTGGCGGCGAATGGGCTGACCGCTTCCTCGTGCTTTACGGTATCG
CCGCTCCCGATTCGCAGCGCATCGCCTTCTATCGCCTTCTTGACGAGTTCTTCTGAGCGGGTCTGGATCT
AGAGTCAAGCAGATCGTTCAAACATTTGGCAATAAAGTTTCTTAAGATTGAATCCTGTTGCCGGTCTTGC
GATGATTATCATATAATTTCTGTTGAATTACGTTAAGCATGTAATAATTAACATGTAATGCATGACGTTA
TTTATGAGATGGGTTTTTATGATTAGAGTCCCGCAATTATACATTTAATACGCGATAGAAAACAAAATAT
AGCGCGCAAACTAGGATAAATTATCGCGCGCGGTGTCATCTATGTTACTAGATCGACGCTGCAAGAATTC
AAGCTTGGAGTGAGACCGCAGCTGGCACGACAGGTTTCCCGACTGGAAAGCGGGCAGTGAGCGCAACGCA
ATTAATGTGAGTTAGCTCACTCATTAGGCACCCCAGGCTTTACACTTTATGCTTCCGGCTCGTATGTTGT
GTGGAATTGTGAGCGGATAACAATTTCACACAGGAAACAGCTATGACCATGATTACGCCAAGCTTGCATG
CCTGCAGGTCGACTCTAGAGGATCCCCGGGTACCGAGCTCGAATTCACTGGCCGTCGTTTTACAACGTCG
TGACTGGGAAAACCCTGGCGTTACCCAACTTAATCGCCTTGCAGCACATCCCCCTTTCGCCAGCTGGCGT
AATAGCGAAGAGGCCCGCACCGATCGCCCTTCCCAACAGTTGCGCAGCCTGAATGGCGAATGGCGCCTGA
TGCGGTATTTTCTCCTTACGCATCTGTGCGGTATTTCACACCGCATATGGTGCACTCTCAGTACAATCTG
CTCTGATGCCGCATAGTTAAGCCAGCCCCGACACCCGCCAACACCCGCTGACGCGCCCTGACGGGCTTGT
CTGCTCCCGGCATCCGCTTACAGACAAGCTGTGACGGTCTCACGCTACTAGAGGATGCACATGTGACCGA
