>Addgene plasmid #46967 | pICH86966 | addgene partial sequence | sequence record 68794 | Neo-F 5'-CGTTGGCTACCCGTGATATT-3'
GCTGACCGCTTCCTCGTGCTTTACGGTATCGCCGCTCCCGATTCGCAGCGCATCGCCTTCTATCGCCTTC
TTGACGAGTTCTTCTGAGCGGGTCTGGATCTAGAGTCAAGCAGATCGTTCAAACATTTGGCAATAAAGTT
TCTTAAGATTGAATCCTGTTGCCGGTCTTGCGATGATTATCATATAATTTCTGTTGAATTACGTTAAGCA
TGTAATAATTAACATGTAATGCATGACGTTATTTATGAGATGGGTTTTTATGATTAGAGTCCCGCAATTA
TACATTTAATACGCGATAGAAAACAAAATATAGCGCGCAAACTAGGATAAATTATCGCGCGCGGTGTCAT
CTATGTTACTAGATCGACGCTGCAAGAATTCAAGCTTGGAGTGAGACCGCAGCTGGCACGACAGGTTTCC
CGACTGGAAAGCGGGCAGTGAGCGCAACGCAATTAATGTGAGTTAGCTCACTCATTAGGCACCCCAGGCT
TTACACTTTATGCTTCCGGCTCGTATGTTGTGTGGAATTGTGAGCGGATAACAATTTCACACAGGAAACA
GCTATGACCATGATTACGCCAAGCTTGCATGCCTGCAGGTCGACTCTAGAGGATCCCCGGGTACCGAGCT
CGAATTCACTGGCCGTCGTTTTACAACGTCGTGACTGGGAAAACCCTGGCGTTACCCAACTTAATCGCCT
TGCAGCACATCCCCCTTTCGCCAGCTGGCGTAATAGCGAAGAGGCCCGCACCGATCGCCCTTCCCAACAG
TTGCGCAGCCTGAATGGCGAATGGCGCCTGATGCGGTATTTTCTCCTTACGCATCTGTGCGGTATTTCAC
ACCGCATATGGTGCACTCTCAGTACAATCTGCTCTGATGCCGC
